Addgene plasmid #91094: pMOD_C3001
Purpose: Module C, Promoter: 35S, Gene: GFP (+ BaeI site for GT donor cloning), Terminator: pea rbcsE9
Depositing lab: Daniel Voytas. Publication: A multi-purpose toolkit to enable advanced genome engineering in plants. Cermak T, Curtin SJ, Gil-Humanes J, Cegan R, Kono TJY, Konecna E, Belanto JJ, Starker CG, Mathre JW, Greenstein RL, Voytas DF. Plant Cell. 2017 May 18. pii: tpc.00922.2016. doi: 10.1105/tpc.16.00922. PubMed 28522548.
Backbone
  Vector backbone: pMOD_C0000
  Vector type: Unspecified
Growth in bacteria
  Bacterial resistance: Ampicillin, 100 μg/mL
  Growth temperature: 37°C
  Growth strain: DH5alpha
  Copy number: High Copy
Gene/Insert
  Gene/Insert name: GFP (+ BaeI site for GT donor cloning)
  Promoter: 35S
  Cloning method: Gibson Cloning
  Sequencing primers: 5′ unknown
Terms and licenses: Academic/Nonprofit Terms; Industry Terms: Not Available to Industry
How to cite: pMOD_C3001 was a gift from Daniel Voytas (Addgene plasmid # 91094 ; http://n2t.net/addgene:91094 ; RRID:Addgene_91094)
