[The description below was written by a language model from this plasmid's Addgene catalogue record and pLannotate feature annotations shown in this document.]
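Description:
pMOD_C3001 is a "Module C" plasmid from a modular plant genome-engineering toolkit, built on the pMOD_C0000 backbone by Gibson cloning. The repository lists the vector type as unspecified, but its naming and stated purpose indicate that it is an intermediate cloning module whose cassette is meant to be combined with other modules in a final plant transformation vector, rather than being delivered to plants directly. The sequenced plasmid is about 4 kb. It is maintained in E. coli at high copy through a ColE1/pUC-type origin of replication and is selected with ampicillin via a β-lactamase gene driven by its native bla promoter. No plant selectable marker, T-DNA borders or other plant delivery elements appear in the feature table.

The payload is a single plant expression cassette. The cauliflower mosaic virus 35S promoter, a strong constitutive promoter widely used in plants, drives a GFP coding sequence, which is followed by a fragment of the pea rbcS-E9 terminator and polyadenylation signal. The automated annotation matches the reporter to "sg12", an Aequorea victoria-derived GFP variant, which is consistent with the catalogue description of the insert as GFP. The record also states that the module carries a BaeI restriction site intended for cloning a gene-targeting (GT) donor template. This site is not annotated in the feature table, so its position relative to the GFP cassette cannot be stated. Together these parts suggest a module that supplies a constitutive fluorescent reporter for tracking transformed plant cells while also providing an entry point for a homology donor in gene-targeting experiments.
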