Features (pLannotate 1.2.2; 6 found; start..end, strand, type, name):
     80..668     +  rep_origin     ori: high-copy-number ColE1/pMB1/pBR322/pUC origin of replication
   1374..1715    +  promoter       CaMV 35S promoter: strong constitutive promoter from cauliflower mosaic virus
   1737..2453    +  CDS            sg12: sg12 is a basic (constitutively fluorescent) long stokes shift fluorescent protein published in 1997, derived from Aequorea victoria.
   2463..2768    +  terminator     E9 terminator (fragment): terminator and polyadenylation signal from the pea rbcS-E9 gene
   2907..3007    +  promoter       AmpR promoter: bla
   3008..3868    +  CDS            AmpR: β-lactamase; bla; confers resistance to ampicillin, carbenicillin, and related antibiotics
>Addgene plasmid #91094 | pMOD_C3001 | addgene full sequence | sequence record 181831 | Addgene NGS Result
GCCTTGACGGCAAAATCCCTTAACGTGAGTTTTCGTTCCACTGAGCGTCAGACCCCGTAGAAAAGATCAA
AGGATCTTCTTGAGATCCTTTTTTTCTGCGCGTAATCTGCTGCTTGCAAACAAAAAAACCACCGCTACCA
GCGGTGGTTTGTTTGCCGGATCAAGAGCTACTAACTCTTTTTCCGAAGGTAACTGGCTTCAGCAGAGCGC
AGATACCAAATACTGTTCTTCTAGTGTAGCCGTAGTTAGGCCACCACTTCAAGAACTCTGTAGCACCGCC
TACATACCTCGCTCTGCTAATCCTGTTACCAGTGGCTGCTGCCAGTGGCGATAAGTCGTGTCTTACCGGG
TTGGACTCAAGACGATAGTTACCGGATAAGGCGCAGCGGTCGGGCTGAACGGGGGGTTCGTGCTCACAGC
CCAGCTTGGAGCGAACGACCTACACCGAACTGAGATACCTACAGCGTGAGCTATGAGAAAGCGCCACGCT
TCCCGAAGGGAGAAAGGCGGACAGGTATCCGGTAAGCGGCAGGGTCGGAACAGGAGAGCGCACGAGGGAG
CTTCCAGGGGGAAACGCCTGGTATCTTTATAGTCCTGTCGGGTTTCGCCACCTCTGACTTGAGCGTCGAT
TTTTGTGATGCTCGTCAGGGGGGCGGAGCCTATGGAAAAACGCCAGCAACGCGGCCTTTTTACGGTTCCT
GGCCTTTTGCTGGCCTTTTGCTCACATGTTCTTTCCTGCGTTATCCCCTGATTCTGTGGATAACCGTATT
ACCGCCTTTGAGTGAGCTGATACCGCTCGCCGCAGCCGAACGACCGAGCGCAGCGAGTCAGTGAGCGAGG
AAGCGGAAGAGCGCCCACCTGCAACGCCGGCGTAATATGGCGCGCCAGATTTGCCTTTTCAATTTCAGAA
AGAATGCTAACCCACAGATGGTTAGAGAGGCTTACGCAGCAGGTATCATCAAGACGATCTACCCGAGCAA
TAATCTCCAGGAAATCAAATACCTTCCCAAGAAGGTTAAAGATGCAGTCAAAAGATTCAGGACTAACTGC
ATCAAGAACACAGAGAAAGATATATTTCTCAAGATCAGAAGTACTATTCCAGTATGGACGATTCAAGGCT
TGCTTCACAAACCAAGGCAAGTAATAGAGATTGGAGTCTCTAAAAAGGTAGTTCCCACTGAATCAAAGGC
CATGGAGTCAAAGATTCAAATAGAGGACCTAACAGAACTCGCCGTAAAGACTGGCGAACAGTTCATACAG
AGTCTCTTACGACTCAATGACAAGAAGAAAATCTTCGTCAACATGGTGGAGCACGACACACTTGTCTACT
CCAAAAATATCAAAGATACAGTCTCAGAAGACCAAAGGGCAATTGAGACTTTTCAACAAAGGGTAATATC
CGGAAACCTCCTCGGATTCCATTGCCCAGCTATCTGTCACTTTATTGTGAAGATAGTGGAAAAGGAAGGT
GGCTCCTACAAATGCCATCATTGCGATAAAGGAAAGGCCATCGTTGAAGATGCCTCTGCCGACAGTGGTC
CCAAAGATGGACCCCCACCCACGAGGAGCATCGTGGAAAAAGAAGACGTTCCAACCACGTCTTCAAAGCA
AGTGGATTGATGTGATATCTCCACTGACGTAAGGGATGACGCACAATCCCACTATCCTTCGCAAGACCCT
TCCTCTATATAAGGAAGTTCATTTCATTTGGAGAGAACACGGGGGACTCCTGCAGGATGGTGAGTAAAGG
AGAAGAACTTTTCACTGGAGTTGTCCCAATTCTTGTTGAATTAGATGGTGATGTTAATGGGCACAAATTT
TCTGTCAGTGGAGAGGGTGAAGGTGATGCAACATACGGAAAACTTACCCTTAAATTTATTTGCACTACTG
GAAAACTACCTGTTCCATGGCCAACCCTGGTCACCACCCTGACCTACGGCGTGCAGTGCTTCTCCCGTTA
CCCTGATCATATGAAGCGGCACGACTTCTTCAAGAGCGCCATGCCTGAGGGATACGTGCAGGAGAGGACC
ATCTTCTTCAAGGACGACGGGAACTACAAGACACGTGCTGAAGTCAAGTTTGAGGGAGACACCCTCGTCA
ACAGGATCGAGCTTAAGGGAATCGATTTCAAGGAGGACGGAAACATCCTCGGCCACAAGTTGGAATACAA
CTACAACTCCCACAACGTATACATCATGGCCGACAAGCAAAAGAACGGCATCAAAGCCAACTTCAAGACC
CGCCACAACATCGAAGACGGCGGCGTGCAACTCGCTGATCATTATCAACAAAATACTCCAATTGGCGATG
GCCCTGTCCTTTTACCAGACAACCATTACCTGTCCACACAATCTGCCCTTTCGAAAGATCCCAACGAAAA
GAGAGACCACATGGTCCTTCTTGAGTTTGTAACAGCTGCTGGGATTACACATGGCATGGATGAACTATAC
AAATAACTCGAGGTTCGAGTATTATGGCATTGGGAAAACTGTTTTTCTTGTACCATTTGTTGTGCTTGTA
ATTTACTGTGTTTTTTATTCGGTTTTCGCTATCGAACTGTGAAATGGAAATGGATGGAGAAGAGTTAATG
AATGATATGGTCCTTTTGTTCATTCTCAAATTAATATTATTTGTTTTTTCTCTTATTTGTTGTGTGTTGA
ATTTGAAATTATAAGAGATATGCAAACATTTTGTTTTGAGTAAAAATGTGTCAAATCGTGGCCTCTAATG
ACCGAAGTTAATATGAGGAGTAAAACACTTGTAGTTGTGAGCTCGCGCGTAGTCCTCGGTAATATCGCAG
AACAAAAGTACCTGATATCGAGTGTACTTCAAGTCACACCGGCGAGTGACTAGCAGGTGATGAAAAGCCT
TAGGGTCAGGTGGCACTTTTCGGGGAAATGTGCGATGAACCCCTATTTGTTTATTTTTCTAAATACATTC
AAATATGTATCCGCTAATGAGACAATAACCCTGATAAATGCTTCAATTATATTGAAAAAGGAAGAGTATG
AGTATCCAACATTTCCGTGTCGCCCTTATTCCCTTTTTTGCGGCCTTCTGCCTTCCTGTTTTTGCTCACC
CAGAAACGCTGGTGAAAGTAAAAGATGCTGAAGATCAGTTGGGTGCCCGAGTGGGTTACATTGAACTGGA
TCTCAACAGCGGCAAAATCTTAGAGAGTTTTCGCCCCGAAGAACGCTTCCCAATGATGAGCACTTTCAAA
GTTCTGCTATGTGGCGCGGTGTTATCCCGTATTGATGCTGGGCAAGAGCAACTCGGTCGCCGCATACACT
ATTCTCAGAATGACTTGGTTGAGTATTCACCAGTCACAGAAAAGCATCTTACGGATGGCATGACAGTAAG
AGAATTATGTAGTGCTGCCATAACCATGAGTGATAACACTGCGGCCAACTTACTTCTGACAACGATTGGA
GGACCGAAGGAGCTAACCGCTTTTTTGCACAACATGGGGGATCATGTAACTCGCCTTGATCGTTGGGAAC
CGGAGCTGAATGAAGCCATACCAAACGACGAGCGTGACACCACGATGCCTGTAGCAATGGCAACAACTCT
CCGCAAACTATTAACTGGCGAACTACTTACTCTTGCTTCACGCCAGCAACTCATTGACTGGATGGAGGCG
GACAAAGTTGCAGGACCACTTCTGCGCTCGGCACTTCCGGCTGGCTGGTTTATTGCTGATAAATCTGGAG
CCGGTGAGCGTGGGTCTCGCGGTATCATTGCAGCACTGGGGCCAGATGGTAAGCCCTCCCGTATCGTAGT
TATCTACACGACGGGGAGTCAGGCAACTATGGATGAACGAAATAGACAGATCGCTGAGATAGGTGCCTCA
CTGATTAAGCATTGGTAACTGTCAGACGAAGGGAAATAAATAGTAGCCCGCCTGATGTGCGGGCTTTTTT
TTGGTGGTGGTTACCAGTGTCGCTTAGCTACCGTAGGTCCTCTTAGGCGGTCCGATTAGCGACATAGTCA
TCAAT
